>Addgene plasmid #189718 | pBAD/HisB (TIREVOL)-PAmCherry1 | addgene full sequence | sequence record 376951 | Addgene NGS Result
AAGAAACCAATTGTCCATATTGCATCAGACATTGCCGTCACTGCGTCTTTTACTGGCTCTTCTCGCTAAC
CAAACCGGTAACCCCGCTTATTAAAAGCATTCTGTAACAAAGCGGGACCAAAGCCATGACAAAAACGCGT
AACAAAAGTGTCTATAATCACGGCAGAAAAGTCCACATTGATTATTTGCACGGCGTCACACTTTGCTATG
CCATAGCATTTTTATCCATAAGATTAGCGGATCCTACCTGACGCTTTTTATCGCAACTCTCTACTGTTTC
TCCATACCCGTTTTTTGGGCTAACAGGAGGAATTTATTATGCAAATCTCTCATCATCATCATCATCATGG
TATGGCTAGCATGACTGGTGGACAGCAAATGGGTCGGGATCTGTACGACGATGACGATAAGGATCCGAGC
TCGAGATCTATGGTGAGCAAGGGCGAGGAGGATAACATGGCCATCATTAAGGAGTTCATGCGCTTCAAGG
TGCACATGGAGGGGTCCGTGAACGGCCACGTGTTCGAGATCGAGGGCGAGGGCGAGGGCCGCCCCTACGA
GGGCACCCAGACCGCCAAGCTGAAGGTGACCAAGGGTGGCCCCCTGCCCTTCACCTGGGACATCCTGTCC
CCTCAATTCATGTACGGCTCCAATGCCTACGTGAAGCACCCCGCCGACATCCCCGACTACTTTAAGCTGT
CCTTCCCCGAGGGCTTCAAGTGGGAGCGCGTGATGAAATTCGAGGACGGCGGCGTGGTGACCGTGACCCA
GGACTCCTCCCTGCAGGACGGTGAGTTCATCTACAAGGTGAAGCTGCGCGGCACCAACTTCCCCTCCGAC
GGCCCCGTAATGCAGAAGAAGACCATGGGCTGGGAGGCCCTCTCCGAGCGGATGTACCCCGAGGACGGCG
CCCTGAAGGGCGAGGTCAAGCCGAGAGTGAAGCTGAAGGACGGCGGCCACTACGACGCTGAGGTCAAGAC
CACCTACAAGGCCAAGAAGCCCGTGCAGCTGCCCGGCGCCTACAACGTCAACCGCAAGTTGGACATCACC
TCACACAACGAGGACTACACCATCGTGGAACAGTACGAACGTGCCGAGGGCCGCCACTCCACCGGCGGCA
TGGACGAGCTGTACAAGTAAGAATTCGAAGCTTGGCTGTTTTGGCGGATGAGAGAAGATTTTCAGCCTGA
TACAGATTAAATCAGAACGCAGAAGCGGTCTGATAAAACAGAATTTGCCTGGCGGCAGTAGCGCGGTGGT
CCCACCTGACCCCATGCCGAACTCAGAAGTGAAACGCCGTAGCGCCGATGGTAGTGTGGGGTCTCCCCAT
GCGAGAGTAGGGAACTGCCAGGCATCAAATAAAACGAAAGGCTCAGTCGAAAGACTGGGCCTTTCGTTTT
ATCTGTTGTTTGTCGGTGAACGCTCTCCTGAGTAGGACAAATCCGCCGGGAGCGGATTTGAACGTTGCGA
AGCAACGGCCCGGAGGGTGGCGGGCAGGACGCCCGCCATAAACTGCCAGGCATCAAATTAAGCAGAAGGC
CATCCTGACGGATGGCCTTTTTGCGTTTCTACAAACTCTTTTGTTTATTTTTCTAAATACATTCAAATAT
GTATCCGCTCATGAGACAATAACCCTGATAAATGCTTCAATAATATTGAAAAAGGAAGAGTATGAGTATT
CAACATTTCCGTGTCGCCCTTATTCCCTTTTTTGCGGCATTTTGCCTTCCTGTTTTTGCTCACCCAGAAA
CGCTGGTGAAAGTAAAAGATGCTGAAGATCAGTTGGGTGCACGAGTGGGTTACATCGAACTGGATCTCAA
CAGCGGTAAGATCCTTGAGAGTTTTCGCCCCGAAGAACGTTTTCCAATGATGAGCACTTTTAAAGTTCTG
CTATGTGGCGCGGTATTATCCCGTGTTGACGCCGGGCAAGAGCAACTCGGTCGCCGCATACACTATTCTC
AGAATGACTTGGTTGAGTACTCACCAGTCACAGAAAAGCATCTTACGGATGGCATGACAGTAAGAGAATT
ATGCAGTGCTGCCATAACCATGAGTGATAACACTGCGGCCAACTTACTTCTGACAACGATCGGAGGACCG
AAGGAGCTAACCGCTTTTTTGCACAACATGGGGGATCATGTAACTCGCCTTGATCGTTGGGAACCGGAGC
TGAATGAAGCCATACCAAACGACGAGCGTGACACCACGATGCCTGTAGCAATGGCAACAACGTTGCGCAA
ACTATTAACTGGCGAACTACTTACTCTAGCTTCCCGGCAACAATTAATAGACTGGATGGAGGCGGATAAA
GTTGCAGGACCACTTCTGCGCTCGGCCCTTCCGGCTGGCTGGTTTATTGCTGATAAATCTGGAGCCGGTG
AGCGTGGGTCTCGCGGTATCATTGCAGCACTGGGGCCAGATGGTAAGCCCTCCCGTATCGTAGTTATCTA
CACGACGGGGAGTCAGGCAACTATGGATGAACGAAATAGACAGATCGCTGAGATAGGTGCCTCACTGATT
AAGCATTGGTAACTGTCAGACCAAGTTTACTCATATATACTTTAGATTGATTTAAAACTTCATTTTTAAT
TTAAAAGGATCTAGGTGAAGATCCTTTTTGATAATCTCATGACCAAAATCCCTTAACGTGAGTTTTCGTT
CCACTGAGCGTCAGACCCCGTAGAAAAGATCAAAGGATCTTCTTGAGATCCTTTTTTTCTGCGCGTAATC
TGCTGCTTGCAAACAAAAAAACCACCGCTACCAGCGGTGGTTTGTTTGCCGGATCAAGAGCTACCAACTC
TTTTTCCGAAGGTAACTGGCTTCAGCAGAGCGCAGATACCAAATACTGTCCTTCTAGTGTAGCCGTAGTT
AGGCCACCACTTCAAGAACTCTGTAGCACCGCCTACATACCTCGCTCTGCTAATCCTGTTACCAGTGGCT
GCTGCCAGTGGCGATAAGTCGTGTCTTACCGGGTTGGACTCAAGACGATAGTTACCGGATAAGGCGCAGC
GGTCGGGCTGAACGGGGGGTTCGTGCACACAGCCCAGCTTGGAGCGAACGACCTACACCGAACTGAGATA
CCTACAGCGTGAGCTATGAGAAAGCGCCACGCTTCCCGAAGGGAGAAAGGCGGACAGGTATCCGGTAAGC
GGCAGGGTCGGAACAGGAGAGCGCACGAGGGAGCTTCCAGGGGGAAACGCCTGGTATCTTTATAGTCCTG
TCGGGTTTCGCCACCTCTGACTTGAGCGTCGATTTTTGTGATGCTCGTCAGGGGGGCGGAGCCTATGGAA
AAACGCCAGCAACGCGGCCTTTTTACGGTTCCTGGCCTTTTGCTGGCCTTTTGCTCACATGTTCTTTCCT
GCGTTATCCCCTGATTCTGTGGATAACCGTATTACCGCCTTTGAGTGAGCTGATACCGCTCGCCGCAGCC
GAACGACCGAGCGCAGCGAGTCAGTGAGCGAGGAAGCGGAAGAGCGCCTGATGCGGTATTTTCTCCTTAC
GCATCTGTGCGGTATTTCACACCGCATATGGTGCACTCTCAGTACAATCTGCTCTGATGCCGCATAGTTA
AGCCAGTATACACTCCGCTATCGCTACGTGACTGGGTCATGGCTGCGCCCCGACACCCGCCAACACCCGC
TGACGCGCCCTGACGGGCTTGTCTGCTCCCGGCATCCGCTTACAGACAAGCTGTGACCGTCTCCGGGAGC
TGCATGTGTCAGAGGTTTTCACCGTCATCACCGAAACGCGCGAGGCAGCAGATCAATTCGCGCGCGAAGG
CGAAGCGGCATGCATAATGTGCCTGTCAAATGGACGAAGCAGGGATTCTGCAAACCCTATGCTACTCCGT
CAAGCCGTCAATTGTCTGATTCGTTACCAATTATGACAACTTGACGGCTACATCATTCACTTTTTCTTCA
CAACCGGCACGGAACTCGCTCGGGCTGGCCCCGGTGCATTTTTTAAATACCCGCGAGAAATAGAGTTGAT
CGTCAAAACCAACATTGCGACCGACGGTGGCGATAGGCATCCGGGTGGTGCTCAAAAGCAGCTTCGCCTG
GCTGATACGTTGGTCCTCGCGCCAGCTTAAGACGCTAATCCCTAACTGCTGGCGGAAAAGATGTGACAGA
CGCGACGGCGACAAGCAAACATGCTGTGCGACGCTGGCGATATCAAAATTGCTGTCTGCCAGGTGATCGC
TGATGTACTGACAAGCCTCGCGTACCCGATTATCCATCGGTGGATGGAGCGACTCGTTAATCGCTTCCAT
GCGCCGCAGTAACAATTGCTCAAGCAGATTTATCGCCAGCAGCTCCGAATAGCGCCCTTCCCCTTGCCCG
GCGTTAATGATTTGCCCAAACAGGTCGCTGAAATGCGGCTGGTGCGCTTCATCCGGGCGAAAGAACCCCG
TATTGGCAAATATTGACGGCCAGTTAAGCCATTCATGCCAGTAGGCGCGCGGACGAAAGTAAACCCACTG
GTGATACCATTCGCGAGCCTCCGGATGACGACCGTAGTGATGAATCTCTCCTGGCGGGAACAGCAAAATA
TCACCCGGTCGGCAAACAAATTCTCGTCCCTGATTTTTCACCACCCCCTGACCGCGAATGGTGAGATTGA
GAATATAACCTTTCATTCCCAGCGGTCGGTCGATAAAAAAATCGAGATAACCGTTGGCCTCAATCGGCGT
TAAACCCGCCACCAGATGGGCATTAAACGAGTATCCCGGCAGCAGGGGATCATTTTGCGCTTCAGCCATA
CTTTTCATACTCCCGCCATTCAGAG
Features (pLannotate 1.2.2; 14 found; start..end, strand, type, name):
      1..285     +  promoter       araBAD promoter: araBAD; promoter of the L-arabinose operon of E. coli; the araC regulatory gene is transcribed in the opposite direction (Guzman et al., 1995)
    331..351     +  CDS            capTEV™ (fragment): composite tag for in vivo biotinylation, TEV protease cleavage, and 6xHis tagging
    352..384     +  CDS            T7 tag (gene 10 leader): leader peptide from bacteriophage T7 gene 10 promotes efficient translation in E. coli
    388..411     +  CDS            Xpress™ tag: Xpress™ epitope tag, including an enterokinase recognition and cleavage site
    430..1140    +  CDS            PAmCherry: photoactivatable monomeric derivative of DsRed fluorescent protein mammalian codon-optimized
   1237..1352    +  ncRNA          5S rRNA: Accession: RF00001 - 5S ribosomal RNA
   1356..1442    +  terminator     rrnB T1 terminator: Escherichia coli rrnB; transcription terminator T1 from the E. coli rrnB gene
   1534..1561    +  terminator     rrnB T2 terminator: transcription terminator T2 from the E. coli rrnB gene
   1580..1671    +  promoter       AmpR promoter: bla
   1672..2532    +  CDS            AmpR: β-lactamase; bla; confers resistance to ampicillin, carbenicillin, and related antibiotics
   2703..3291    +  rep_origin     ori: high-copy-number ColE1/pMB1/pBR322/pUC origin of replication
   3477..3617    -  misc_feature   bom: basis of mobility region from pBR322
   3719..3759    -  CDS            rop (fragment): Rop protein, which maintains plasmids at low copy number; rop
   3881..4759    -  CDS            araC: L-arabinose regulatory protein; araC
