[The description below was written by a language model from this plasmid's Addgene catalogue record and pLannotate feature annotations shown in this document.]
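Description:
pBAD/HisB (TIREVOL)-PAmCherry1 is a 4,785 bp bacterial expression plasmid built on the commercial pBAD/HisB backbone and intended for titratable, arabinose-controlled production of the photoactivatable red fluorescent protein PAmCherry1 in E. coli. It replicates from a ColE1/pMB1-type origin and is catalogued as high copy. The annotation also shows the pBR322 bom (basis of mobility) region and only a short fragment of rop, the gene whose product normally keeps copy number low. Selection is by ampicillin through a β-lactamase gene driven by its own bla promoter.

The expression cassette uses the araBAD promoter, with the araC regulator gene encoded on the same plasmid and transcribed in the opposite direction. AraC represses the promoter in the absence of L-arabinose and activates it when the sugar is present, so output can be tuned by inducer concentration. Downstream of the promoter, the open reading frame begins with an N-terminal leader made up of a His tag (annotated by the software as a capTEV fragment), the T7 gene 10 leader peptide and the Xpress epitope, which contains an enterokinase cleavage site. This matches the recorded His-T7-EK fusion. The leader is followed by the PAmCherry coding sequence, a synthetic monomeric DsRed derivative. Transcription ends at the rrnB T1 and T2 terminators, preceded by a 5S rRNA segment from the rrnB region.

"TIREVOL" in the name, together with the associated publication title, points to a standardized translation initiation region used to amplify signal from the araC/pBAD system. The feature table does not annotate this element separately, and the record does not detail its changes.
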