Addgene plasmid #189718: pBAD/HisB (TIREVOL)-PAmCherry1
Purpose: titratable expression of PAmCherry1 in bacteria
Depositing lab: Daniel Daley. Depositing organization: Stockholms Universitet. Publication: Signal amplification of araC pBAD using a standardized translation initiation region. Shilling PJ, Khananisho D, Cumming AJ, Soderstrom B, Daley DO. Synth Biol (Oxf). 2022 Jul 5;7(1):ysac009. doi: 10.1093/synbio/ysac009. eCollection 2022. PubMed 35903559.
Backbone
  Vector backbone: pBAD/HisB
  Backbone manufacturer: Thermo
  Total vector size (bp): 4785
  Vector type: Bacterial Expression
Growth in bacteria
  Bacterial resistance: Ampicillin, 100 μg/mL
  Growth temperature: 37°C
  Growth strain: DH5alpha
  Copy number: High Copy
Gene/Insert
  Gene/Insert name: PAmCherry1
  Species: Synthetic
  Promoter: pBAD
  Tag / fusion protein: His-T7-EK
  Cloning method: Ligation Independent Cloning
  Sequencing primers: 5′ atgccatagcatttttatcc; 3′ gatttaatctgtatcagg
Terms and licenses: Academic/Nonprofit Terms; Industry Terms: Not Available to Industry
How to cite: pBAD/HisB (TIREVOL)-PAmCherry1 was a gift from Daniel Daley (Addgene plasmid # 189718 ; http://n2t.net/addgene:189718 ; RRID:Addgene_189718)
